Addgene plasmid #42844: TAL3381
Depositing lab: Keith Joung. Depositing organization: Massachusetts General Hospital. Publication: Targeted gene disruption in somatic zebrafish cells using engineered TALENs. Sander JD, Cade L, Khayter C, Reyon D, Peterson RT, Joung JK, Yeh JR. Nat Biotechnol. 2011 Aug 5;29(8):697-8. doi: 10.1038/nbt.1934. PubMed 21822241.
Backbone
  Vector backbone: JDS74
  Backbone manufacturer: Addgene plasmid #32288
  Backbone size w/o insert (bp): 6447
  Vector type: Mammalian Expression ; T7
Growth in bacteria
  Bacterial resistance: Ampicillin, 100 μg/mL
  Growth temperature: 37°C
  Growth strain: XL1 Blue
  Copy number: High Copy
Gene/Insert
  Gene/Insert name: ZebrafishCommunity-tfe3a-right (alt name: tfe3a)
  Species: D. rerio (zebrafish)
  Insert size (bp): 1640
  Entrez Gene: tfe3a (a.k.a. cb873, MGC109815, zgc:109815)
  Promoter: CMV
  Tag / fusion protein: 3X Flag (N terminal on backbone); WT FOKI (C terminal on backbone)
  Cloning method: Restriction Enzyme; 5′ cloning site N/A (destroyed during cloning); 3′ cloning site N/A (destroyed during cloning)
  Sequencing primers: 5′ CMV-F; 3′ BGH-rev
Terms and licenses: Academic/Nonprofit Terms; Industry Terms: Not Available to Industry
Depositor comments: Target binding site: TGAGGGCTGTGGTGGG It is strongly recommended that users perform a diagnostic digest to verify this plasmid prior to use. For example, a double digest of the plasmid with BamHI and KpnI should result in two bands at 2.3kb and 5.8kb.
How to cite: TAL3381 was a gift from Keith Joung (Addgene plasmid # 42844 ; http://n2t.net/addgene:42844 ; RRID:Addgene_42844)
