[The description below was written by a language model from this plasmid's Addgene catalogue record.]
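Description:
TAL3381 is a TALEN expression plasmid encoding the "right" monomer of a nuclease pair designed against the zebrafish (D. rerio) gene tfe3a. It is built on the JDS74 backbone (about 6.4 kb without insert), a mammalian expression vector that also carries a T7 promoter. It is propagated in E. coli as a high-copy plasmid under ampicillin selection. No feature table accompanies the record, so details such as the replication origin and polyadenylation signal are not stated explicitly, although the listed CMV-forward and BGH-reverse sequencing primers suggest a standard CMV/BGH expression cassette.

The roughly 1.6 kb insert encodes an engineered array of TAL effector repeats assembled to recognise a specific 16-nucleotide half-site in tfe3a. It was cloned into the backbone by restriction enzyme cloning that destroyed both junction sites. The backbone supplies the flanking parts of the fusion protein: an N-terminal 3X FLAG tag for detection and a C-terminal wild-type FokI nuclease domain. FokI cleaves only as a dimer, so this construct has to be used with the matching left-hand TALEN. The two monomers bind opposite half-sites, and the FokI domains dimerise across the spacer to make a double-strand break. Error-prone repair of the break can introduce indels that disrupt the gene.

The CMV promoter drives expression in transfected cells, while the T7 promoter allows in vitro transcription of TALEN mRNA, the form generally injected into zebrafish embryos. The associated work concerns targeted gene disruption in somatic zebrafish cells. The depositor recommends verifying the plasmid by diagnostic digest before use, a sensible precaution given the repetitive nature of TAL arrays.
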