>Addgene plasmid #42844 | TAL3381 | depositor partial sequence | sequence record 57964 | TAL3381 sequence 2226 bps
TCTAGAGCTAGCACCATGGACTACAAAGACCATGACGGTGATTATAAAGATCATGACATCGATTACAAGG
ATGACGATGACAAGATGGCCCCCAAGAAGAAGAGGAAGGTGGGCATTCACCGCGGGGTACCTATGGTGGA
CTTGAGGACACTCGGTTATTCGCAACAGCAACAGGAGAAAATCAAGCCTAAGGTCAGGAGCACCGTCGCG
CAACACCACGAGGCGCTTGTGGGGCATGGCTTCACTCATGCGCATATTGTCGCGCTTTCACAGCACCCTG
CGGCGCTTGGGACGGTGGCTGTCAAATACCAAGATATGATTGCGGCCCTGCCCGAAGCCACGCACGAGGC
AATTGTAGGGGTCGGTAAACAGTGGTCGGGAGCGCGAGCACTTGAGGCGCTGCTGACTGTGGCGGGTGAG
CTTAGGGGGCCTCCGCTCCAGCTCGACACCGGGCAGCTGCTGAAGATCGCGAAGAGAGGGGGAGTAACAG
CGGTAGAGGCAGTGCACGCCTGGCGCAATGCGCTCACCGGGGCCCCCTTGAACCTGACCCCAGACCAGGT
AGTCGCAATCGCGAACAATAATGGGGGAAAGCAAGCCCTGGAAACCGTGCAAAGGTTGTTGCCGGTCCTT
TGTCAAGACCACGGCCTTACACCGGAGCAAGTCGTGGCCATTGCAAGCAACATCGGTGGCAAACAGGCTC
TTGAGACGGTTCAGAGACTTCTCCCAGTTCTCTGTCAAGCCCACGGGCTGACTCCCGATCAAGTTGTAGC
GATTGCGAATAACAATGGAGGGAAACAAGCATTGGAGACTGTCCAACGGCTCCTTCCCGTGTTGTGTCAA
GCCCACGGTTTGACGCCTGCACAAGTGGTCGCCATCGCCAACAACAACGGCGGTAAGCAGGCGCTGGAAA
CAGTACAGCGCCTGCTGCCTGTACTGTGCCAGGATCATGGACTGACCCCAGACCAGGTAGTCGCAATCGC
GAACAATAATGGGGGAAAGCAAGCCCTGGAAACCGTGCAAAGGTTGTTGCCGGTCCTTTGTCAAGACCAC
GGCCTTACACCGGAGCAAGTCGTGGCCATTGCATCCCACGACGGTGGCAAACAGGCTCTTGAGACGGTTC
AGAGACTTCTCCCAGTTCTCTGTCAAGCCCACGGGCTGACTCCCGATCAAGTTGTAGCGATTGCGTCCAA
CGGTGGAGGGAAACAAGCATTGGAGACTGTCCAACGGCTCCTTCCCGTGTTGTGTCAAGCCCACGGTTTG
ACGCCTGCACAAGTGGTCGCCATCGCCAACAACAACGGCGGTAAGCAGGCGCTGGAAACAGTACAGCGCC
TGCTGCCTGTACTGTGCCAGGATCATGGACTGACCCCAGACCAGGTAGTCGCAATCGCGTCAAACGGAGG
GGGAAAGCAAGCCCTGGAAACCGTGCAAAGGTTGTTGCCGGTCCTTTGTCAAGACCACGGCCTTACACCG
GAGCAAGTCGTGGCCATTGCAAATAATAACGGTGGCAAACAGGCTCTTGAGACGGTTCAGAGACTTCTCC
CAGTTCTCTGTCAAGCCCACGGGCTGACTCCCGATCAAGTTGTAGCGATTGCGAATAACAATGGAGGGAA
ACAAGCATTGGAGACTGTCCAACGGCTCCTTCCCGTGTTGTGTCAAGCCCACGGTTTGACGCCTGCACAA
GTGGTCGCCATCGCCTCGAATGGCGGCGGTAAGCAGGCGCTGGAAACAGTACAGCGCCTGCTGCCTGTAC
TGTGCCAGGATCATGGACTGACCCCAGACCAGGTAGTCGCAATCGCGAACAATAATGGGGGAAAGCAAGC
CCTGGAAACCGTGCAAAGGTTGTTGCCGGTCCTTTGTCAAGACCACGGCCTTACACCGGAGCAAGTCGTG
GCCATTGCAAATAATAACGGTGGCAAACAGGCTCTTGAGACGGTTCAGAGACTTCTCCCAGTTCTCTGTC
AAGCCCACGGGCTGACACCCGAACAGGTGGTCGCCATTGCTAATAATAACGGAGGACGGCCAGCCTTGGA
GTCCATCGTAGCCCAATTGTCCAGGCCCGATCCCGCGTTGGCTGCGTTAACGAATGACCATCTGGTGGCG
TTGGCATGTCTTGGTGGACGACCCGCGCTCGATGCAGTCAAAAAGGGTCTGCCTCATGCTCCCGCATTGA
TCAAAAGAACCAACCGGCGGATTCCCGAGAGAACTTCCCATCGAGTCGCGGGATCC
