>Addgene plasmid #42844 | TAL3381 | addgene partial sequence | sequence record 60829 | JDS-TALEN-F 5'-TAGGGGTCGGTAAACAGTGG-3'
TGTGGCGGGTGAGCTTAGGGGGCCTCCGCTCCAGCTCGACACCGGGCAGCTGCTGAAGATCGCGAAGAGA
GGGGGAGTAACAGCGGTAGAGGCAGTGCACGCCTGGCGCAATGCGCTCACCGGGGCCCCCTTGAACCTGA
CCCCAGACCAGGTAGTCGCAATCGCGAACAATAATGGGGGAAAGCAAGCCCTGGAAACCGTGCAAAGGTT
GTTGCCGGTCCTTTGTCAAGACCACGGCCTTACACCGGAGCAAGTCGTGGCCATTGCAAGCAACATCGGT
GGCAAACAGGCTCTTGAGACGGTTCAGAGACTTCTCCCAGTTCTCTGTCAAGCCCACGGGCTGACTCCCG
ATCAAGTTGTAGCGATTGCGAATAACAATGGAGGGAAACAAGCATTGGAGACTGTCCAACGGCTCCTTCC
CGTGTTGTGTCAAGCCCACGGTTTGACGCCTGCACAAGTGGTCGCCATCGCCAACAACAACGGCGGTAAG
CAGGCGCTGGAAACAGTACAGCGCCTGCTGCCTGTACTGTGCCAGGATCATGGACTGACCCCAGACCAGG
TAGTCGCAATCGCGAACAATAATGGGGGAAAGCAAGCCCTGGAAACCGTGCAAAGGTTGTTGCCGGTCCT
TTGTCAAGACCACGGCCTTACACCGGAGCAAGTCGTGGCCATTGCATCCCACGACGGTGGCAAACAGGCT
CTTGAGACGGTTCAGAGACTTCTCCCAGTTCTCTGTCAAGCCCACGGGCTGACTCCCGATCAAGTTGTAG
CGATTGCGTCCAACGGTGGAGGGAAACAAGCATTGGAGACTGTCCAA
